Addgene plasmid #43804: p415-GalL-Cas9-CYC1t
Purpose: A human codon-optimized Cas9 for expression in S. cerevisiae (budding yeast) from the GalL promoter
Depositing lab: George Church. Depositing organization: Harvard Medical School. Publication: Genome engineering in Saccharomyces cerevisiae using CRISPR-Cas systems. Dicarlo JE, Norville JE, Mali P, Rios X, Aach J, Church GM.. Nucleic Acids Res 10.1093/nar/gkt135 PubMed 23460208.
Backbone
  Vector backbone: p415
  Backbone size w/o insert (bp): 6670
  Total vector size (bp): 10810
  Vector type: Yeast Expression, CRISPR
  Selectable markers: LEU2
Growth in bacteria
  Bacterial resistance: Ampicillin, 100 μg/mL
  Growth temperature: 37°C
  Growth strain: DH5alpha
  Copy number: High Copy
Gene/Insert
  Gene/Insert name: Human Optimized S. pyogenes Cas9
  Species: H. sapiens (human), S. cerevisiae (budding yeast); S.pyogenes
  Insert size (bp): 4140
  Promoter: GalL
  Cloning method: Unknown
  Sequencing primers: 5′ T3 promoter; 3′ T7 promoter
Resource information
  A portion of this plasmid was derived from a plasmid made by: Plasmid 41815 from Prashant Mali
Terms and licenses: Academic/Nonprofit Terms; Industry Terms: Not Available to Industry
Depositor comments: For more information on Church Lab CRISPR Plasmids please refer to: http://www.addgene.org/crispr/church/
How to cite: p415-GalL-Cas9-CYC1t was a gift from George Church (Addgene plasmid # 43804 ; http://n2t.net/addgene:43804 ; RRID:Addgene_43804)
