[The description below was written by a language model from this plasmid's Addgene catalogue record, the feature table of its GenBank file and pLannotate feature annotations shown in this document.]
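Description:
p415-GalL-Cas9-CYC1t is a yeast–E. coli shuttle vector built on the p415 backbone for galactose-regulated expression of Cas9 in Saccharomyces cerevisiae. In yeast it is maintained through a CEN6/ARS element, which gives stable, centromeric low-copy inheritance, and it is selected by complementation of leucine auxotrophy through the LEU2 gene under its own promoter. In bacteria it replicates from a high-copy ColE1/pUC-type origin and is selected with ampicillin via β-lactamase. An f1 origin and remnants of the pBluescript-style cloning region (lac promoter and operator, lacZα fragment, flanking T3 and T7 promoters) are also present. Several short annotated fragments (lacI, rop, bom, NFS1 and another yeast ORF) appear to be backbone or marker-flanking remnants rather than functional parts.

The payload is a roughly 4.1 kb human codon-optimized Streptococcus pyogenes Cas9 coding sequence, derived in part from an earlier mammalian Cas9 plasmid. It is driven by the GalL promoter, which the automated annotation labels as a GAL1 promoter, a Gal4-regulated, galactose-inducible element. Transcription ends at the CYC1 terminator. A separate partial GenBank record of 965 bp annotates only an SV40 large T antigen nuclear localization signal. This suggests the nuclease carries an NLS for nuclear import, although the NLS is not marked in the full-length feature table, so its position relative to Cas9 cannot be read from the annotations. The catalogue gives a total size of 10,810 bp, slightly larger than the 10,793 nt depositor sequence. No guide RNA cassette is annotated, so the plasmid supplies only the nuclease and a guide must come from elsewhere for CRISPR genome engineering in budding yeast.
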