Features (pLannotate 1.2.2; 23 found; start..end, strand, type, name):
     70..573     -  misc_feature   CEN/ARS: S. cerevisiae CEN6 centromere fused to an autonomously replicating sequence
    610..714     +  promoter       AmpR promoter: bla
    715..1575    +  CDS            AmpR: β-lactamase; bla; confers resistance to ampicillin, carbenicillin, and related antibiotics
   1746..2334    +  rep_origin     ori: high-copy-number ColE1/pMB1/pBR322/pUC origin of replication
   2517..2609    +  CDS            lacI (fragment): lac repressor; lacI; The lac repressor binds to the lac operator to inhibit transcription in E. coli. This inhibition can be relieved by adding lactose or isopropyl-β-D-thiogalactopyranoside (IPTG).
   2622..2643    +  protein_bind   CAP binding site: CAP binding activates transcription in the presence of cAMP. E. coli catabolite activator protein
   2658..2688    +  promoter       lac promoter: promoter for the E. coli lac operon
   2692..2714    +  protein_bind   lac operator (fragment): The lac repressor binds to the lac operator to inhibit transcription in E. coli. This inhibition can be relieved by adding lactose or isopropyl-β-D-thiogalactopyranoside (IPTG). lac repressor encoded by lacI
   2757..2775    +  promoter       T3 promoter: promoter for bacteriophage T3 RNA polymerase
   2794..3213    +  promoter       GAL1 promoter: S. cerevisiae GAL1; inducible promoter, regulated by Gal4
   3228..3251    +  misc_feature   MCS (fragment): pBluescript multiple cloning site
   3258..7361    +  CDS            cas9: CAS9_STRP1 - Also known as csn1 From Streptococcus pyogenes serotype M1.
   7410..7657    +  terminator     CYC1 terminator: S. cerevisiae CYC1; transcription terminator for CYC1
   7676..7694    -  promoter       T7 promoter: promoter for bacteriophage T7 RNA polymerase
   7702..7857    +  CDS            lacZα (fragment): LacZα fragment of β-galactosidase; lacZ fragment
   7865..8320    +  rep_origin     f1 ori (sequence partly withheld): f1 bacteriophage origin of replication; arrow indicates direction of (+) strand synthesis
   8321..8373    -  misc_feature   bom (fragment): basis of mobility region from pBR322
   8403..8480    +  CDS            YO192_YEAST (fragment): Experimental evidence at protein level: Swiss-Prot protein existence level 1. From Saccharomyces cerevisiae (strain ATCC 204508 / S288c) (Baker's yeast).
   8620..9024    +  promoter       LEU2 promoter: S. cerevisiae LEU2
   9037..10131   +  CDS            LEU2: 3-isopropylmalate dehydrogenase, required for leucine biosynthesis; S. cerevisiae LEU2; yeast auxotrophic marker
  10493..10594   -  CDS            NFS1 (fragment): NFS1_YEAST - Also known as SPL1 From Saccharomyces cerevisiae (strain ATCC 204508 / S288c) (Baker's yeast).
  10607..10657   -  misc_feature   bom (fragment): basis of mobility region from pBR322
  10759..1       -  CDS            rop (fragment) (across the origin): Rop protein, which maintains plasmids at low copy number; rop
>Addgene plasmid #43804 | p415-GalL-Cas9-CYC1t | depositor full sequence | sequence record 59154 | p415-GalL-Cas9-CYC1t sequence 10793 bps
GACGAAAGGGCCTCGTGATACGCCTATTTTTATAGGTTAATGTCATGATAATAATGGTTTCTTAGGACGG
ATCGCTTGCCTGTAACTTACACGCGCCTCGTATCTTTTAATGATGGAATAATTTGGGAATTTACTCTGTG
TTTATTTATTTTTATGTTTTGTATTTGGATTTTAGAAAGTAAATAAAGAAGGTAGAAGAGTTACGGAATG
AAGAAAAAAAAATAAACAAAGGTTTAAAAAATTTCAACAAAAAGCGTACTTTACATATATATTTATTAGA
CAAGAAAAGCAGATTAAATAGATATACATTCGATTAACGATAAGTAAAATGTAAAATCACAGGATTTTCG
TGTGTGGTCTTCTACACAGACAAGATGAAACAATTCGGCATTAATACCTGAGAGCAGGAAGAGCAAGATA
AAAGGTAGTATTTGTTGGCGATCCCCCTAGAGTCTTTTACATCTTCGGAAAACAAAAACTATTTTTTCTT
TAATTTCTTTTTTTACTTTCTATTTTTAATTTATATATTTATATTAAAAAATTTAAATTATAATTATTTT
TATAGCACGTGATGAAAAGGACCCAGGTGGCACTTTTCGGGGAAATGTGCGCGGAACCCCTATTTGTTTA
TTTTTCTAAATACATTCAAATATGTATCCGCTCATGAGACAATAACCCTGATAAATGCTTCAATAATATT
GAAAAAGGAAGAGTATGAGTATTCAACATTTCCGTGTCGCCCTTATTCCCTTTTTTGCGGCATTTTGCCT
TCCTGTTTTTGCTCACCCAGAAACGCTGGTGAAAGTAAAAGATGCTGAAGATCAGTTGGGTGCACGAGTG
GGTTACATCGAACTGGATCTCAACAGCGGTAAGATCCTTGAGAGTTTTCGCCCCGAAGAACGTTTTCCAA
TGATGAGCACTTTTAAAGTTCTGCTATGTGGCGCGGTATTATCCCGTATTGACGCCGGGCAAGAGCAACT
CGGTCGCCGCATACACTATTCTCAGAATGACTTGGTTGAGTACTCACCAGTCACAGAAAAGCATCTTACG
GATGGCATGACAGTAAGAGAATTATGCAGTGCTGCCATAACCATGAGTGATAACACTGCGGCCAACTTAC
TTCTGACAACGATCGGAGGACCGAAGGAGCTAACCGCTTTTTTGCACAACATGGGGGATCATGTAACTCG
CCTTGATCGTTGGGAACCGGAGCTGAATGAAGCCATACCAAACGACGAGCGTGACACCACGATGCCTGTA
GCAATGGCAACAACGTTGCGCAAACTATTAACTGGCGAACTACTTACTCTAGCTTCCCGGCAACAATTAA
TAGACTGGATGGAGGCGGATAAAGTTGCAGGACCACTTCTGCGCTCGGCCCTTCCGGCTGGCTGGTTTAT
TGCTGATAAATCTGGAGCCGGTGAGCGTGGGTCTCGCGGTATCATTGCAGCACTGGGGCCAGATGGTAAG
CCCTCCCGTATCGTAGTTATCTACACGACGGGGAGTCAGGCAACTATGGATGAACGAAATAGACAGATCG
CTGAGATAGGTGCCTCACTGATTAAGCATTGGTAACTGTCAGACCAAGTTTACTCATATATACTTTAGAT
TGATTTAAAACTTCATTTTTAATTTAAAAGGATCTAGGTGAAGATCCTTTTTGATAATCTCATGACCAAA
ATCCCTTAACGTGAGTTTTCGTTCCACTGAGCGTCAGACCCCGTAGAAAAGATCAAAGGATCTTCTTGAG
ATCCTTTTTTTCTGCGCGTAATCTGCTGCTTGCAAACAAAAAAACCACCGCTACCAGCGGTGGTTTGTTT
GCCGGATCAAGAGCTACCAACTCTTTTTCCGAAGGTAACTGGCTTCAGCAGAGCGCAGATACCAAATACT
GTCCTTCTAGTGTAGCCGTAGTTAGGCCACCACTTCAAGAACTCTGTAGCACCGCCTACATACCTCGCTC
TGCTAATCCTGTTACCAGTGGCTGCTGCCAGTGGCGATAAGTCGTGTCTTACCGGGTTGGACTCAAGACG
ATAGTTACCGGATAAGGCGCAGCGGTCGGGCTGAACGGGGGGTTCGTGCACACAGCCCAGCTTGGAGCGA
ACGACCTACACCGAACTGAGATACCTACAGCGTGAGCTATGAGAAAGCGCCACGCTTCCCGAAGGGAGAA
AGGCGGACAGGTATCCGGTAAGCGGCAGGGTCGGAACAGGAGAGCGCACGAGGGAGCTTCCAGGGGGAAA
CGCCTGGTATCTTTATAGTCCTGTCGGGTTTCGCCACCTCTGACTTGAGCGTCGATTTTTGTGATGCTCG
TCAGGGGGGCGGAGCCTATGGAAAAACGCCAGCAACGCGGCCTTTTTACGGTTCCTGGCCTTTTGCTGGC
CTTTTGCTCACATGTTCTTTCCTGCGTTATCCCCTGATTCTGTGGATAACCGTATTACCGCCTTTGAGTG
AGCTGATACCGCTCGCCGCAGCCGAACGACCGAGCGCAGCGAGTCAGTGAGCGAGGAAGCGGAAGAGCGC
CCAATACGCAAACCGCCTCTCCCCGCGCGTTGGCCGATTCATTAATGCAGCTGGCACGACAGGTTTCCCG
ACTGGAAAGCGGGCAGTGAGCGCAACGCAATTAATGTGAGTTACCTCACTCATTAGGCACCCCAGGCTTT
ACACTTTATGCTTCCGGCTCCTATGTTGTGTGGAATTGTGAGCGGATAACAATTTCACACAGGAAACAGC
TATGACCATGATTACGCCAAGCGCGCAATTAACCCTCACTAAAGGGAACAAAAGCTGGAGCTCGTGACAG
CCCTCCGAAGGAAGACTCTCCTCCGTGCGTCCTCGTCTTCACCGGTCGCGTTCCTGAAACGCAGATGTGC
CTCGCGCCGCACTGCTCCGAACAATAAAGATTCTACAATACTAGCTTTTATGGTTATGAAGAGGAAAAAT
TGGCAGTAACCTGGCCCCACAAACCTTCAAATGAACGAATCAAATTAACAACCATAGGATGATAATGCGA
TTAGTTTTTTAGCCTTATTTCTGGGGTAATTAATCAGCGAAGCGATGATTTTTGATCTATTAACGGATAT
ATAAATGCAAAAACTGCATAACCACTTTAACTAATACTTTCAACATTTTCGGTTTGTATTACTTCTTATT
CAAATGTAATAAAAGTATCAACAAAAAATTGTTAATATACCTCTATACTTTAACGTCAAGGAGAAAAAAC
CCCGGATTCTAGAACTAGTGGATCCCCCGGGAAAAAAATGGACAAGAAGTACTCCATTGGGCTCGATATC
GGCACAAACAGCGTCGGTTGGGCCGTCATTACGGACGAGTACAAGGTGCCGAGCAAAAAATTCAAAGTTC
TGGGCAATACCGATCGCCACAGCATAAAGAAGAACCTCATTGGCGCCCTCCTGTTCGACTCCGGGGAGAC
GGCCGAAGCCACGCGGCTCAAAAGAACAGCACGGCGCAGATATACCCGCAGAAAGAATCGGATCTGCTAC
CTGCAGGAGATCTTTAGTAATGAGATGGCTAAGGTGGATGACTCTTTCTTCCATAGGCTGGAGGAGTCCT
TTTTGGTGGAGGAGGATAAAAAGCACGAGCGCCACCCAATCTTTGGCAATATCGTGGACGAGGTGGCGTA
CCATGAAAAGTACCCAACCATATATCATCTGAGGAAGAAGCTTGTAGACAGTACTGATAAGGCTGACTTG
CGGTTGATCTATCTCGCGCTGGCGCATATGATCAAATTTCGGGGACACTTCCTCATCGAGGGGGACCTGA
ACCCAGACAACAGCGATGTCGACAAACTCTTTATCCAACTGGTTCAGACTTACAATCAGCTTTTCGAAGA
GAACCCGATCAACGCATCCGGAGTTGACGCCAAAGCAATCCTGAGCGCTAGGCTGTCCAAATCCCGGCGG
CTCGAAAACCTCATCGCACAGCTCCCTGGGGAGAAGAAGAACGGCCTGTTTGGTAATCTTATCGCCCTGT
CACTCGGGCTGACCCCCAACTTTAAATCTAACTTCGACCTGGCCGAAGATGCCAAGCTTCAACTGAGCAA
AGACACCTACGATGATGATCTCGACAATCTGCTGGCCCAGATCGGCGACCAGTACGCAGACCTTTTTTTG
GCGGCAAAGAACCTGTCAGACGCCATTCTGCTGAGTGATATTCTGCGAGTGAACACGGAGATCACCAAAG
CTCCGCTGAGCGCTAGTATGATCAAGCGCTATGATGAGCACCACCAAGACTTGACTTTGCTGAAGGCCCT
TGTCAGACAGCAACTGCCTGAGAAGTACAAGGAAATTTTCTTCGATCAGTCTAAAAATGGCTACGCCGGA
TACATTGACGGCGGAGCAAGCCAGGAGGAATTTTACAAATTTATTAAGCCCATCTTGGAAAAAATGGACG
GCACCGAGGAGCTGCTGGTAAAGCTTAACAGAGAAGATCTGTTGCGCAAACAGCGCACTTTCGACAATGG
AAGCATCCCCCACCAGATTCACCTGGGCGAACTGCACGCTATCCTCAGGCGGCAAGAGGATTTCTACCCC
TTTTTGAAAGATAACAGGGAAAAGATTGAGAAAATCCTCACATTTCGGATACCCTACTATGTAGGCCCCC
TCGCCCGGGGAAATTCCAGATTCGCGTGGATGACTCGCAAATCAGAAGAGACCATCACTCCCTGGAACTT
CGAGGAAGTCGTGGATAAGGGGGCCTCTGCCCAGTCCTTCATCGAAAGGATGACTAACTTTGATAAAAAT
CTGCCTAACGAAAAGGTGCTTCCTAAACACTCTCTGCTGTACGAGTACTTCACAGTTTATAACGAGCTCA
CCAAGGTCAAATACGTCACAGAAGGGATGAGAAAGCCAGCATTCCTGTCTGGAGAGCAGAAGAAAGCTAT
CGTGGACCTCCTCTTCAAGACGAACCGGAAAGTTACCGTGAAACAGCTCAAAGAAGACTATTTCAAAAAG
ATTGAATGTTTCGACTCTGTTGAAATCAGCGGAGTGGAGGATCGCTTCAACGCATCCCTGGGAACGTATC
ACGATCTCCTGAAAATCATTAAAGACAAGGACTTCCTGGACAATGAGGAGAACGAGGACATTCTTGAGGA
CATTGTCCTCACCCTTACGTTGTTTGAAGATAGGGAGATGATTGAAGAACGCTTGAAAACTTACGCTCAT
CTCTTCGACGACAAAGTCATGAAACAGCTCAAGAGGCGCCGATATACAGGATGGGGGCGGCTGTCAAGAA
AACTGATCAATGGGATCCGAGACAAGCAGAGTGGAAAGACAATCCTGGATTTTCTTAAGTCCGATGGATT
TGCCAACCGGAACTTCATGCAGTTGATCCATGATGACTCTCTCACCTTTAAGGAGGACATCCAGAAAGCA
CAAGTTTCTGGCCAGGGGGACAGTCTTCACGAGCACATCGCTAATCTTGCAGGTAGCCCAGCTATCAAAA
AGGGAATACTGCAGACCGTTAAGGTCGTGGATGAACTCGTCAAAGTAATGGGAAGGCATAAGCCCGAGAA
TATCGTTATCGAGATGGCCCGAGAGAACCAAACTACCCAGAAGGGACAGAAGAACAGTAGGGAAAGGATG
AAGAGGATTGAAGAGGGTATAAAAGAACTGGGGTCCCAAATCCTTAAGGAACACCCAGTTGAAAACACCC
AGCTTCAGAATGAGAAGCTCTACCTGTACTACCTGCAGAACGGCAGGGACATGTACGTGGATCAGGAACT
GGACATCAATCGGCTCTCCGACTACGACGTGGATCATATCGTGCCCCAGTCTTTTCTCAAAGATGATTCT
ATTGATAATAAAGTGTTGACAAGATCCGATAAAAATAGAGGGAAGAGTGATAACGTCCCCTCAGAAGAAG
TTGTCAAGAAAATGAAAAATTATTGGCGGCAGCTGCTGAACGCCAAACTGATCACACAACGGAAGTTCGA
TAATCTGACTAAGGCTGAACGAGGTGGCCTGTCTGAGTTGGATAAAGCCGGCTTCATCAAAAGGCAGCTT
GTTGAGACACGCCAGATCACCAAGCACGTGGCCCAAATTCTCGATTCACGCATGAACACCAAGTACGATG
AAAATGACAAACTGATTCGAGAGGTGAAAGTTATTACTCTGAAGTCTAAGCTGGTCTCAGATTTCAGAAA
GGACTTTCAGTTTTATAAGGTGAGAGAGATCAACAATTACCACCATGCGCATGATGCCTACCTGAATGCA
GTGGTAGGCACTGCACTTATCAAAAAATATCCCAAGCTTGAATCTGAATTTGTTTACGGAGACTATAAAG
TGTACGATGTTAGGAAAATGATCGCAAAGTCTGAGCAGGAAATAGGCAAGGCCACCGCTAAGTACTTCTT
TTACAGCAATATTATGAATTTTTTCAAGACCGAGATTACACTGGCCAATGGAGAGATTCGGAAGCGACCA
CTTATCGAAACAAACGGAGAAACAGGAGAAATCGTGTGGGACAAGGGTAGGGATTTCGCGACAGTCCGGA
AGGTCCTGTCCATGCCGCAGGTGAACATCGTTAAAAAGACCGAAGTACAGACCGGAGGCTTCTCCAAGGA
AAGTATCCTCCCGAAAAGGAACAGCGACAAGCTGATCGCACGCAAAAAAGATTGGGACCCCAAGAAATAC
GGCGGATTCGATTCTCCTACAGTCGCTTACAGTGTACTGGTTGTGGCCAAAGTGGAGAAAGGGAAGTCTA
AAAAACTCAAAAGCGTCAAGGAACTGCTGGGCATCACAATCATGGAGCGATCAAGCTTCGAAAAAAACCC
CATCGACTTTCTCGAGGCGAAAGGATATAAAGAGGTCAAAAAAGACCTCATCATTAAGCTTCCCAAGTAC
TCTCTCTTTGAGCTTGAAAACGGCCGGAAACGAATGCTCGCTAGTGCGGGCGAGCTGCAGAAAGGTAACG
AGCTGGCACTGCCCTCTAAATACGTTAATTTCTTGTATCTGGCCAGCCACTATGAAAAGCTCAAAGGGTC
TCCCGAAGATAATGAGCAGAAGCAGCTGTTCGTGGAACAACACAAACACTACCTTGATGAGATCATCGAG
CAAATAAGCGAATTCTCCAAAAGAGTGATCCTCGCCGACGCTAACCTCGATAAGGTGCTTTCTGCTTACA
ATAAGCACAGGGATAAGCCCATCAGGGAGCAGGCAGAAAACATTATCCACTTGTTTACTCTGACCAACTT
GGGCGCGCCTGCAGCCTTCAAGTACTTCGACACCACCATAGACAGAAAGCGGTACACCTCTACAAAGGAG
GTCCTGGACGCCACACTGATTCATCAGTCAATTACGGGGCTCTATGAAACAAGAATCGACCTCTCTCAGC
TCGGTGGAGACAGCAGGGCTGACCCCAAGAAGAAGAGGAAGGTGTGATCTCTTCTCGAGTCATGTAATTA
GTTATGTCACGCTTACATTCACGCCCTCCCCCCACATCCGCTCTAACCGAAAAGGAAGGAGTTAGACAAC
CTGAAGTCTAGGTCCCTATTTATTTTTTTATAGTTATGTTAGTATTAAGAACGTTATTTATATTTCAAAT
TTTTCTTTTTTTTCTGTACAGACGCGTGTACGCATGTAACATTATACTGAAAACCTTGCTTGAGAAGGTT
TTGGGACGCTCGAAGGCTTTAATTTGCGGCCGGTACCCAATTCGCCCTATAGTGAGTCGTATTACGCGCG
CTCACTGGCCGTCGTTTTACAACGTCGTGACTGGGAAAACCCTGGCGTTACCCAACTTAATCGCCTTGCA
GCACATCCCCCTTTCGCCAGCTGGCGTAATAGCGAAGAGGCCCGCACCGATCGCCCTTCCCAACAGTTGC
GCAGCCTGAATGGCGAATGGCGCG
[124 nt withheld, positions 7865-7988]
C
[91 nt withheld, positions 7990-8080]
A
[49 nt withheld, positions 8082-8130]
CCTTTGACGTTGGAGTCCACGTTCTTT
[37 nt withheld, positions 8158-8194]
ACCCTATCTCGGTCTATTCTTTTGATTTATAAGGGATTTTGCCGATTTCGGCCTATTGGTTAAAAAATGA
GCTGATTTAACAAAAATTTAACGCGAATTTTAACAAAATATTAACGTTTACAATTTCCTGATGCGGTATT
TTCTCCTTACGCATCTGTGCGGTATTTCACACCGCATATCGACGGTCGAGGAGAACTTCTAGTATATCCA
CATACCTAATATTATTGCCTTATTAAAAATGGAATCCCAACAATTACATCAAAATCCACATTCTCTTCAA
AATCAATTGTCCTGTACTTCCTTGTTCATGTGTGTTCAAAAACGTTATATTTATAGGATAATTATACTCT
ATTTCTCAACAAGTAATTGGTTGTTTGGCCGAGCGGTCTAAGGCGCCTGATTCAAGAAATATCTTGACCG
CAGTTAACTGTGGGAATACTCAGGTATCGTAAGATGCAAGAGTTCGAATCTCTTAGCAACCATTATTTTT
TTCCTCAACATAACGAGAACACACAGGGGCGCTATCGCACAGAATCAAATTCGATGACTGGAAATTTTTT
GTTAATTTCAGAGGTCGCCTGACGCATATACCTTTTTCAACTGAAAAATTGGGAGAAAAAGGAAAGGTGA
GAGGCCGGAACCGGCTTTTCATATAGAATAGAGAAGCGTTCATGACTAAATGCTTGCATCACAATACTTG
AAGTTGACAATATTATTTAAGGACCTATTGTTTTTTCCAATAGGTGGTTAGCAATCGTCTTACTTTCTAA
CTTTTCTTACCTTTTACATTTCAGCAATATATATATATATTTCAAGGATATACCATTCTAATGTCTGCCC
CTATGTCTGCCCCTAAGAAGATCGTCGTTTTGCCAGGTGACCACGTTGGTCAAGAAATCACAGCCGAAGC
CATTAAGGTTCTTAAAGCTATTTCTGATGTTCGTTCCAATGTCAAGTTCGATTTCGAAAATCATTTAATT
GGTGGTGCTGCTATCGATGCTACAGGTGTCCCACTTCCAGATGAGGCGCTGGAAGCCTCCAAGAAGGTTG
ATGCCGTTTTGTTAGGTGCTGTGGGTGGTCCTAAATGGGGTACCGGTAGTGTTAGACCTGAACAAGGTTT
ACTAAAAATCCGTAAAGAACTTCAATTGTACGCCAACTTAAGACCATGTAACTTTGCATCCGACTCTCTT
TTAGACTTATCTCCAATCAAGCCACAATTTGCTAAAGGTACTGACTTCGTTGTTGTCAGAGAATTAGTGG
GAGGTATTTACTTTGGTAAGAGAAAGGAAGACGATGGTGATGGTGTCGCTTGGGATAGTGAACAATACAC
CGTTCCAGAAGTGCAAAGAATCACAAGAATGGCCGCTTTCATGGCCCTACAACATGAGCCACCATTGCCT
ATTTGGTCCTTGGATAAAGCTAATGTTTTGGCCTCTTCAAGATTATGGAGAAAAACTGTGGAGGAAACCA
TCAAGAACGAATTCCCTACATTGAAGGTTCAACATCAATTGATTGATTCTGCCGCCATGATCCTAGTTAA
GAACCCAACCCACCTAAATGGTATTATAATCACCAGCAACATGTTTGGTGATATCATCTCCGATGAAGCC
TCCGTTATCCCAGGTTCCTTGGGTTTGTTGCCATCTGCGTCCTTGGCCTCTTTGCCAGACAAGAACACCG
CATTTGGTTTGTACGAACCATGCCACGGTTCTGCTCCAGATTTGCCAAAGAATAAGGTCAACCCTATCGC
CACTATCTTGTCTGCTGCAATGATGTTGAAATTGTCATTGAACTTGCCTGAAGAAGGTAAGGCCATTGAA
GATGCAGTTAAAAAGGTTTTGGATGCAGGTATCAGAACTGGTGATTTAGGTGGTTCCAACAGTACCACCG
AAGTCGGTGATGCTGTCGCCGAAGAAGTTAAGAAAATCCTTGCTTAAAAAGATTCTCTTTTTTTATGATA
TTTGTACATAAACTTTATAAATGAAATTCATAATAGAAACGACACGAAATTACAAAATGGAATATGTTCA
TAGGGTAGACGAAACTATATACGCAATCTACATACATTTATCAAGAAGGAGAAAAAGGAGGATGTAAAGG
AATACAGGTAAGCAAATTGATACTAATGGCTCAACGTGATAAGGAAAAAGAATTGCACTTTAACATTAAT
ATTGACAAGGAGGAGGGCACCACACAAAAAGTTAGGTGTAACAGAAAATCATGAAACTATGATTCCTAAT
TTATATATTGGAGGATTTTCTCTAAAAAAAAAAAAATACAACAAATAAAAAACACTCAATGACCTGACCA
TTTGATGGAGTTTAAGTCAATACCTTCTTGAACCATTTCCCATAATGGTGAAAGTTCCCTCAAGAATTTT
ACTCTGTCAGAAACGGCCTTACGACGTAGTCGATATGGTGCACTCTCAGTACAATCTGCTCTGATGCCGC
ATAGTTAAGCCAGCCCCGACACCCGCCAACACCCGCTGACGCGCCCTGACGGGCTTGTCTGCTCCCGGCA
TCCGCTTACAGACAAGCTGTGACCGTCTCCGGGAGCTGCATGTGTCAGAGGTTTTCACCGTCATCACCGA
AACGCGCGA
