LOCUS       Exported 965 bp ds-DNA linear SYN 21-MAY-2021
DEFINITION  synthetic linear DNA
ACCESSION   .
VERSION     .
KEYWORDS    p415-GalL-Cas9-CYC1t
SOURCE      synthetic DNA construct
  ORGANISM  synthetic DNA construct
REFERENCE   1 (bases 1 to 965)
  AUTHORS   Dicarlo JE, Norville JE, Mali P, Rios X, Aach J, Church GM.
  TITLE     Genome engineering in Saccharomyces cerevisiae using CRISPR-Cas
            systems.
  JOURNAL   Nucleic Acids Res
  PUBMED    23460208
REFERENCE   2 (bases 1 to 965)
  AUTHORS   .
  TITLE     Direct Submission
  JOURNAL   Exported May 21, 2021 from SnapGene Server 1.1.58
            http://www.snapgene.com
FEATURES             Location/Qualifiers
     source          1..965
                     /organism="synthetic DNA construct"
                     /mol_type="other DNA"
     CDS             complement(9..29)
                     /codon_start=1
                     /product="nuclear localization signal of SV40 (simian virus
                     40) large T antigen"
                     /label=SV40 NLS
                     /translation="PKKKRKV"
ORIGIN
        1 agagatcaca ccttcctctt cttcttgggg tcagccctgc tgtctccacc gagctgagag
       61 aggtcgattc ttgtttcata gagccccgta attgactgat gaatcagtgt ggcgtccagg
      121 acctcctttg tagaggtgta ccgctttctg tctatggtgg tgtcgaagta cttgaaggct
      181 gcaggcgcgc ccaagttggt cagagtaaac aagtggataa tgttttctgc ctgctccctg
      241 atgggcttat ccctgtgctt attgtaagca gaaagcacct tatcgaggtt agcgtcggcg
      301 aggatcactc ttttggagaa ttcgcttatt tgctcgatga tctcatcaag gtagtgtttg
      361 tgttgttcca cgaacagctg cttctgctca ttatcttcgg gagacccttt gagcttttca
      421 tagtggctgg ccagatacaa gaaattaacg tatttagagg gcagtgccag ctcgttacct
      481 ttctgcagct cgcccgcact agcgagcatt cgtttccggc cgttttcaag ctcaaagaga
      541 gagtacttgg gaagcttaat gatgaggtct tttttgacct ctttatatcc tttcgcctcg
      601 agaaagtcga tggggttttt ttcgaagctt gatcgctcca tgattgtgat gcccagcagt
      661 tccttgacgc ttttgagttt tttagacttc cctttctcca ctttggccac aaccagtaca
      721 ctgtaagcga ctgtaggaga atcgaatccg ccgtatttct tggggtccca atcttttttg
      781 cgtgcgatca gcttgtcgct gttccttttc gggaggatac tttccttgga gaagcctccg
      841 gtctgtactt cggtcttttt aacgatgttc acctgcggca tggacaggac cttccggact
      901 gtcgcgaaat ccctaccctt gtcccacacg atttctcctg tttctccgtt tgtttcgata
      961 agtgg
//
