>Addgene plasmid #43804 | p415-GalL-Cas9-CYC1t | addgene partial sequence | sequence record 60480 | M13_pUC_rev
AGCGCGCAATTAACCCTCACTAAAGGGAACAAAAGCTGGAGCTCGTGACAGCCCTCCGAAGGAAGACTCT
CCTCCGTGCGTCCTCGTCTTCACCGGTCGCGTTCCTGAAACGCAGATGTGCCTCGCGCCGCACTGCTCCG
AACAATAAAGATTCTACAATACTAGCTTTTATGGTTATGAAGAGGAAAAATTGGCAGTAACCTGGCCCCA
CAAACCTTCAAATGAACGAATCAAATTAACAACCATAGGATGATAATGCGATTAGTTTTTTAGCCTTATT
TCTGGGGTAATTAATCAGCGAAGCGATGATTTTTGATCTATTAACGGATATATAAATGCAAAAACTGCAT
AACCACTTTAACTAATACTTTCAACATTTTCGGTTTGTATTACTTCTTATTCAAATGTAATAAAAGTATC
AACAAAAAATTGTTAATATACCTCTATACTTTAACGTCAAGGAGAAAAAACCCCGGATTCTAGAACTAGT
GGATCCCCCGGGAAAAAAATGGACAAGAAGTACTCCATTGGGCTCGATATCGGCACAAACAGCGTCGGTT
GGGCCGTCATTACGGACGAGTACAAGGTGCCGAGCAAAAAATTCAAAGTTCTGGGCAATACCGATCGCCA
CAGCATAAAGAAGAACCTCATTGGCGCCCTCCTGTTCGACTCCGGGGAGACGGCCGAAGCCACGCGGCTC
AAAAGAACAGCACGGCGCAGATATACCCGCAGAAAGAATCGGATCTGCTACCTGCAGGAGATCTTTAGTA
ATGAGATGGCTAAGGTGGATGACTCTTTCTTCCATAGGCTGGAGGAGTCCTTTTTGGTGGAGGAGGATAA
AAA
