>Addgene plasmid #43804 | p415-GalL-Cas9-CYC1t | addgene partial sequence | sequence record 60483 | M13_pUC_fwd
CGCGCGTAATACGACTCACTATAGGGCGAATTGGGTACCGGCCGCAAATTAAAGCCTTCGAGCGTCCCAA
AACCTTCTCAAGCAAGGTTTTCAGTATAATGTTACATGCGTACACGCGTCTGTACAGAAAAAAAAGAAAA
ATTTGAAATATAAATAACGTTCTTAATACTAACATAACTATAAAAAAATAAATAGGGACCTAGACTTCAG
GTTGTCTAACTCCTTCCTTTTCGGTTAGAGCGGATGTGGGGGGAGGGCGTGAATGTAAGCGTGACATAAC
TAATTACATGACTCGAGAAGAGATCACACCTTCCTCTTCTTCTTGGGGTCAGCCCTGCTGTCTCCACCGA
GCTGAGAGAGGTCGATTCTTGTTTCATAGAGCCCCGTAATTGACTGATGAATCAGTGTGGCGTCCAGGAC
CTCCTTTGTAGAGGTGTACCGCTTTCTGTCTATGGTGGTGTCGAAGTACTTGAAGGCTGCAGGCGCGCCC
AAGTTGGTCAGAGTAAACAAGTGGATAATGTTTTCTGCCTGCTCCCTGATGGGCTTATCCCTGTGCTTAT
TGTAAGCAGAAAGCACCTTATCGAGGTTAGCGTCGGCGAGGATCACTCTTTTGGAGAATTCGCTTATTTG
CTCGATGATCTCATCAAGGTAGTGTTTGTGTTGTTCCACGAACAGCTGCTTCTGCTCATTATCTTCGGGA
GACCCTTTGAGCTTTTCATAGTGGCTGGCCAGATACAAGAAATTAACGTATTTAGAGGGCAGTGCCAGCT
CGTTACCTTTCTGCAGCTCGCCCGCACTAGCGAGCATTCGTTTCCGGCCGTTTTCAAGCTCAAAGAGAGA
GTACTTGGGAAGCTTAATGATGAGGTCTTTTTTGACCTCTTTATATCCTTTCGCCTCGAGAAAGTCGATG
GGGTTT
