>Addgene plasmid #43804 | p415-GalL-Cas9-CYC1t | addgene partial sequence | sequence record 60486 | pGEX3
GACGAAAGGGCCTCGTGATACGCCTATTTTTATAGGTTAATGTCATGATAATAATGGTTTCTTAGGACGG
ATCGCTTGCCTGTAACTTACACGCGCCTCGTATCTTTTAATGATGGAATAATTTGGGAATTTACTCTGTG
TTTATTTATTTTTATGTTTTGTATTTGGATTTTAGAAAGTAAATAAAGAAGGTAGAAGAGTTACGGAATG
AAGAAAAAAAAATAAACAAAGGTTTAAAAAATTTCAACAAAAAGCGTACTTTACATATATATTTATTAGA
CAAGAAAAGCAGATTAAATAGATATACATTCGATTAACGATAAGTAAAATGTAAAATCACAGGATTTTCG
TGTGTGGTCTTCTACACAGACAAGATGAAACAATTCGGCATTAATACCTGAGAGCAGGAAGAGCAAGATA
AAAGGTAGTATTTGTTGGCGATCCCCCTAGAGTCTTTTACATCTTCGGAAAACAAAAACTATTTTTTCTT
TAATTTCTTTTTTTACTTTCTATTTTTAATTTATATATTTATATTAAAAAATTTAAATTATAATTATTTT
TATAGCACGTGATGAAAAGGACCCAGGTGGCACTTTTCGGGGAAATGTGCGCGGAACCCCTATTTGTTTA
TTTTTCTAAATACATTCAAATATGTATCCGCTCATGAGACAATAACCCTGATAAATGCTTCAATAATATT
GAAAAAGGAAGAGTATGAGTATTCAACATTTCCGTGTCGCCCTTATTCCCTTTTTTGCGGCATTTTGCCT
TCCTGTTTTTGCTCACCCAGAAACGCTGGTGAAAGTAAAAGATGCTGAAGATCAGTTGGGTGCACGAGTG
GGTTACATCGAACTGGATCTCAACAGCGGTAAGATCCTTGAGAGTTTTCGCCCCGAAGAACGTTTTCCAA
TGATGA
