>Addgene plasmid #43804 | p415-GalL-Cas9-CYC1t | addgene partial sequence | sequence record 60487 | pRSII-F1 5'-CGGCATCAGAGCAGATTGTAC-3'
AGGCCGTTTCTGACAGAGTAAAATTCTTGAGGGAACTTTCACCATTATGGGAAATGGTTCAAGAAGGTAT
TGACTTAAACTCCATCAAATGGTCAGGTCATTGAGTGTTTTTTATTTGTTGTATTTTTTTTTTTTTAGAG
AAAATCCTCCAATATATAAATTAGGAATCATAGTTTCATGATTTTCTGTTACACCTAACTTTTTGTGTGG
TGCCCTCCTCCTTGTCAATATTAATGTTAAAGTGCAATTCTTTTTCCTTATCACGTTGAGCCATTAGTAT
CAATTTGCTTACCTGTATTCCTTTACATCCTCCTTTTTCTCCTTCTTGATAAATGTATGTAGATTGCGTA
TATAGTTTCGTCTACCCTATGAACATATTCCATTTTGTAATTTCGTGTCGTTTCTATTATGAATTTCATT
TATAAAGTTTATGTACAAATATCATAAAAAAAGAGAATCTTTTTAAGCAAGGATTTTCTTAACTTCTTCG
GCGACAGCATCACCGACTTCGGTGGTACTGTTGGAACCACCTAAATCACCAGTTCTGATACCTGCATCCA
AAACCTTTTTAACTGCATCTTCAATGGCCTTACCTTCTTCAGGCAAGTTCAATGACAATTTCAACATCAT
TGCAGCAGACAAGATAGTGGCGATAGGGTTGACCTTATTCTTTGGCAAATCTGGAGCAGAACCGTGGCAT
GGTTCGTACAAACCAAATGCGGTGTTCTTGTCTGGCAAAGAGGCCAAGGACGCAGATGGCAACAAACCCA
AGGAACCTGGGATAACGGAGGCTTCATCGGAGATGATATCACCAAACATGTTGCTGGTGATTATAATACC
ATTTA
