>Addgene plasmid #43804 | p415-GalL-Cas9-CYC1t | addgene partial sequence | sequence record 84871 | GAL1 5'-AATATACCTCTATACTTTAACGTC-3'
ACTAGTGGATCCCCCGGGAAAAAAATGGACAAGAAGTACTCCATTGGGCTCGATATCGGCACAAACAGCG
TCGGTTGGGCCGTCATTACGGACGAGTACAAGGTGCCGAGCAAAAAATTCAAAGTTCTGGGCAATACCGA
TCGCCACAGCATAAAGAAGAACCTCATTGGCGCCCTCCTGTTCGACTCCGGGGAGACGGCCGAAGCCACG
CGGCTCAAAAGAACAGCACGGCGCAGATATACCCGCAGAAAGAATCGGATCTGCTACCTGCAGGAGATCT
TTAGTAATGAGATGGCTAAGGTGGATGACTCTTTCTTCCATAGGCTGGAGGAGTCCTTTTTGGTGGAGGA
GGATAAAAAGCACGAGCGCCACCCAATCTTTGGCAATATCGTGGACGAGGTGGCGTACCATGAAAAGTAC
CCAACCATATATCATCTGAGGAAGAAGCTTGTAGACAGTACTGATAAGGCTGACTTGCGGTTGATCTATC
TCGCGCTGGCGCATATGATCAAATTTCGGGGACACTTCCTCATCGAGGGGGACCTGAACCCAGACAACAG
CGATGTCGACAAACTCTTTATCCAACTGGTTCAGACTTACAATCAGCTTTTCGAAGAGAACCCGATCAAC
GCATCCGGAGTTGACGCCAAAGCAATCCTGAGCGCTAGGCTGTCCAAATCCCGGCGGCTCGAAAACCTCA
TCGCACAGCTCCCTGGGGAGAAGAAGAACGGCCTGTTTGGTAATCTTATCGCCCTGTCACTCGGGCTGAC
CCCCAACTTTAAATCTAACTTCGACCTGGCCGAAGATGCCAAGCTTCAACTGAGCAAAGACACCTACGAT
GATGATCTCGACAATCTGCTGGCCCAGATCGGCGACCAGTACGCAGACCTTTTTTTGGCGGCAAAGAACC
TGTCAGACGCCATTCTGCTGAGTGATATTCTGCGAGTGAACACGGAGATCACCAAAGCTCCGCTGAGCGC
TAGTATGATCAAGCGCTATGATGA
