>Addgene plasmid #43804 | p415-GalL-Cas9-CYC1t | addgene partial sequence | sequence record 84872 | hdCas9-R2 5'-CCGGCTTTATCCAACTCAGAC-3'
GATTATCGAACTTCCGTTGTGTGATCAGTTTGGCGTTCAGCAGCTGCCGCCAATAATTTTTCATTTTCTT
GACAACTTCTTCTGAGGGGACGTTATCACTCTTCCCTCTATTTTTATCGGATCTTGTCAACACTTTATTA
TCAATAGAATCATCTTTGAGAAAAGACTGGGGCACGATATGATCCACGTCGTAGTCGGAGAGCCGATTGA
TGTCCAGTTCCTGATCCACGTACATGTCCCTGCCGTTCTGCAGGTAGTACAGGTAGAGCTTCTCATTCTG
AAGCTGGGTGTTTTCAACTGGGTGTTCCTTAAGGATTTGGGACCCCAGTTCTTTTATACCCTCTTCAATC
CTCTTCATCCTTTCCCTACTGTTCTTCTGTCCCTTCTGGGTAGTTTGGTTCTCTCGGGCCATCTCGATAA
CGATATTCTCGGGCTTATGCCTTCCCATTACTTTGACGAGTTCATCCACGACCTTAACGGTCTGCAGTAT
TCCCTTTTTGATAGCTGGGCTACCTGCAAGATTAGCGATGTGCTCGTGAAGACTGTCCCCCTGGCCAGAA
ACTTGTGCTTTCTGGATGTCCTCCTTAAAGGTGAGAGAGTCATCATGGATCAACTGCATGAAGTTCCGGT
TGGCAAATCCATCGGACTTAAGAAAATCCAGGATTGTCTTTCCACTCTGCTTGTCTCGGATCCCATTGAT
CAGTTTTCTTGACAGCCGCCCCCATCCTGTATATCGGCGCCTCTTGAGCTGTTTCATGACTTTGTCGTCG
AAGAGATGAGCGTAAGTTTTCAAGCGTTCTTCAATCATCTCCCTATCTTCAAACAACGTAAGGGTGAGGA
CAATGTCCTCAAGAATGTCCTCGTTCTCCTCATTGTCCAGGAAGTCCTTGTCTTTAATGATTTTCAGGAG
ATCGTGATACGTTCCCAGG
