>Addgene plasmid #43804 | p415-GalL-Cas9-CYC1t | addgene partial sequence | sequence record 84873 | Leu2-F 5'-atgctgtcgccgaagaag-3'
TCTCTTTTTTTATGATATTTGTACATAAACTTTATAAATGAAATTCATAATAGAAACGACACGAAATTAC
AAAATGGAATATGTTCATAGGGTAGACGAAACTATATACGCAATCTACATACATTTATCAAGAAGGAGAA
AAAGGAGGATGTAAAGGAATACAGGTAAGCAAATTGATACTAATGGCTCAACGTGATAAGGAAAAAGAAT
TGCACTTTAACATTAATATTGACAAGGAGGAGGGCACCACACAAAAAGTTAGGTGTAACAGAAAATCATG
AAACTATGATTCCTAATTTATATATTGGAGGATTTTCTCTAAAAAAAAAAAAATACAACAAATAAAAAAC
ACTCAATGACCTGACCATTTGATGGAGTTTAAGTCAATACCTTCTTGAACCATTTCCCATAATGGTGAAA
GTTCCCTCAAGAATTTTACTCTGTCAGAAACGGCCTTAACGACGTAGTCGATATGGTGCACTCTCAGTAC
AATCTGCTCTGATGCCGCATAGTTAAGCCAGCCCCGACACCCGCCAACACCCGCTGACGCGCCCTGACGG
GCTTGTCTGCTCCCGGCATCCGCTTACAGACAAGCTGTGACCGTCTCCGGGAGCTGCATGTGTCAGAGGT
TTTCACCGTCATCACCGAAACGCGCGAGACGAAAGGGCCTCGTGATACGCCTATTTTTATAGGTTAATGT
CATGATAATAATGGTTTCTTAGGACGGATCGCTTGCCTGTAACTTACACGCGCCTCGTATCTTTTAATGA
TGGAATAATTTGGGAATTTACTCTGTGTTTATTTATTTTTATGTTTTGTATTTGGATTTTAGAAAGTAAA
TAAAGAAGGTAGAAGAGTTACGGAATGAAGAAAAAAAAATAAACAAAGGTTTAAAAAATTTCAACAAAAA
GCGTACTTTACATATATATTTATTAGACAAGAAAAGCAGA
