>Addgene plasmid #43804 | p415-GalL-Cas9-CYC1t | addgene partial sequence | sequence record 135568 | Gal1 5'-AATATACCTCTATACTTTAACGTC-3'
ATGGACAAGAAGTACTCCATTGGGCTCGATATCGGCACAAACAGCGTCGGTTGGGCCGTCATTACGGACG
AGTACAAGGTGCCGAGCAAAAAATTCAAAGTTCTGGGCAATACCGATCGCCACAGCATAAAGAAGAACCT
CATTGGCGCCCTCCTGTTCGACTCCGGGGAGACGGCCGAAGCCACGCGGCTCAAAAGAACAGCACGGCGC
AGATATACCCGCAGAAAGAATCGGATCTGCTACCTGCAGGAGATCTTTAGTAATGAGATGGCTAAGGTGG
ATGACTCTTTCTTCCATAGGCTGGAGGAGTCCTTTTTGGTGGAGGAGGATAAAAAGCACGAGCGCCACCC
AATCTTTGGCAATATCGTGGACGAGGTGGCGTACCATGAAAAGTACCCAACCATATATCATCTGAGGAAG
AAGCTTGTAGACAGTACTGATAAGGCTGACTTGCGGTTGATCTATCTCGCGCTGGCGCATATGATCAAAT
TTCGGGGACACTTCCTCATCGAGGGGGACCTGAACCCAGACAACAGCGATGTCGACAAACTCTTTATCCA
ACTGGTTCAGACTTACAATCAGCTTTTCGAAGAGAACCCGATCAACGCATCCGGAGTTGACGCCAAAGCA
ATCCTGAGCGCTAGGCTGTCCAAATCCCGGCGGCTCGAAAACCTCATCGCACAGCTCCCTGGGGAGAAGA
AGAACGGCCTGTTTGGTAATCTTATCGCCCTGTCACTCGGGCTGAC
