>Addgene plasmid #43804 | p415-GalL-Cas9-CYC1t | addgene partial sequence | sequence record 135570 | CYC1 5'-GCGTGAATGTAAGCGTGAC-3'
TTCCTCTTCTTCTTGGGGTCAGCCCTGCTGTCTCCACCGAGCTGAGAGAGGTCGATTCTTGTTTCATAGA
GCCCCGTAATTGACTGATGAATCAGTGTGGCGTCCAGGACCTCCTTTGTAGAGGTGTACCGCTTTCTGTC
TATGGTGGTGTCGAAGTACTTGAAGGCTGCAGGCGCGCCCAAGTTGGTCAGAGTAAACAAGTGGATAATG
TTTTCTGCCTGCTCCCTGATGGGCTTATCCCTGTGCTTATTGTAAGCAGAAAGCACCTTATCGAGGTTAG
CGTCGGCGAGGATCACTCTTTTGGAGAATTCGCTTATTTGCTCGATGATCTCATCAAGGTAGTGTTTGTG
TTGTTCCACGAACAGCTGCTTCTGCTCATTATCTTCGGGAGACCCTTTGAGCTTTTCATAGTGGCTGGCC
AGATACAAGAAATTAACGTATTTAGAGGGCAGTGCCAGCTCGTTACCTTTCTGCAGCTCGCCCGCACTAG
CGAGCATTCGTTTCCGGCCGTTTTCAAGCTCAAAGAGAGAGTACTTGGGAAGCTTAATGATGAGGTCTTT
TTTGACCTCTTTATATCCTTTCGCCTCGAGAAAGTCGATGGGGTTTTTTTCGAAGCTTGATCGCTCCATG
ATTGTGATGCCCAGCAGTTCCTTGACGCTTTTGAGTTTTTTAGACTTCCCTTTCTCCACTTTGGCCACAA
CCAGTACACTGTAAGCGACTGTAGGAGAAT
